Addgene plasmid #238225: pET156P ARL3-3xFlag-CFAP36 [S163E]-10His (Sus scrofa)
Purpose: Bacterial expression vector of porcine ARL3-3xFlag-CFAP36 [S163E] fusion with C-terminal His tag
Depositing lab: Alan Brown. Depositing organization: Harvard Medical School. Publication: A conserved mechanism for the retrieval of polyubiquitinated proteins from cilia. Lange SM, Bennett JA, Eisert RJ, Brown A. Cell. 2025 Nov 13;188(23):6492-6508.e18. doi: 10.1016/j.cell.2025.07.043. Epub 2025 Aug 20. PubMed 40840444.
Backbone
  Vector backbone: pET156P
  Vector type: Bacterial Expression
Growth in bacteria
  Bacterial resistance: Ampicillin, 100 μg/mL
  Growth temperature: 37°C
  Growth strain: DH5alpha
  Copy number: Unknown
Gene/Insert
  Gene/Insert name: ARL3-3xFlag-CFAP36 [S163E]-10His
Terms and licenses: Academic/Nonprofit Terms; Industry Terms: Not Available to Industry
How to cite: pET156P ARL3-3xFlag-CFAP36 [S163E]-10His (Sus scrofa) was a gift from Alan Brown (Addgene plasmid # 238225 ; http://n2t.net/addgene:238225 ; RRID:Addgene_238225)
