[The description below was written by a language model from this plasmid's Addgene catalogue record and pLannotate feature annotations shown in this document.]
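Description:
pET156P ARL3-3xFlag-CFAP36 [S163E]-10His is a 7,385-nt bacterial expression plasmid built on the pET156P backbone, a pBR322-derived pET-type vector. It replicates in E. coli from a ColE1/pMB1-family origin. The annotated bom and rop elements normally keep copy number low, although the record lists copy number as unknown. Selection is by ampicillin through the bla gene under its own promoter. Several fragments of the tetracycline resistance gene and its promoter flank the expression region. These are remnants of the pBR322 ancestry, interrupted by the cassette, and should not be taken as a functional marker.

The payload is a single open reading frame driven by a T7 promoter with an adjacent lac operator and the phage T7 gene 10 ribosome binding site, and closed by a T7 terminator. A plasmid-borne lacI gene supplies repressor, so expression needs a host that provides T7 RNA polymerase and is induced with IPTG or lactose. The encoded fusion consists of porcine ARL3, a small GTPase involved in ciliary protein targeting, followed by a 3xFLAG epitope, then CFAP36 carrying the S163E substitution, and a C-terminal 10xHis tag for metal-affinity purification. CFAP36 is a putative ARL3 effector. The automated annotation matched it to the human protein, whereas the catalogue entry gives the species as Sus scrofa. A short hit to a T7 gene 10-derived solubility tag just before the terminator is probably residual vector sequence rather than part of the product. The construct is intended for recombinant production of the tethered ARL3–CFAP36 mutant. The record does not state the rationale for the S163E change; the associated work concerns retrieval of polyubiquitinated proteins from cilia.
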