Features (pLannotate 1.2.2; 22 found; start..end, strand, type, name):
    104..208     +  promoter       AmpR promoter: bla
    209..1069    +  CDS            AmpR: β-lactamase; bla; confers resistance to ampicillin, carbenicillin, and related antibiotics
   1240..1828    +  rep_origin     ori: high-copy-number ColE1/pMB1/pBR322/pUC origin of replication
   2014..2153    -  misc_feature   bom: basis of mobility region from pBR322
   2255..2446    -  CDS            rop: Rop protein, which maintains plasmids at low copy number; rop
   2463..2843    +  CDS            YPB1_ECOLX: Protein predicted: Swiss-Prot protein existence level 4. From Escherichia coli.
   3085..3709    -  CDS            TcR (fragment): tetracycline efflux protein; tet; confers resistance to tetracycline
   3724..3745    -  protein_bind   CAP binding site: CAP binding activates transcription in the presence of cAMP. E. coli catabolite activator protein
   3758..4840    -  CDS            lacI: lac repressor; lacI; The lac repressor binds to the lac operator to inhibit transcription in E. coli. This inhibition can be relieved by adding lactose or isopropyl-β-D-thiogalactopyranoside (IPTG).
   4841..4918    -  promoter       lacI promoter: lacI
   4926..5205    -  CDS            TcR (fragment): tetracycline efflux protein; tet; confers resistance to tetracycline
   5227..5245    +  promoter       T7 promoter: promoter for bacteriophage T7 RNA polymerase
   5246..5270    +  protein_bind   lac operator: The lac repressor binds to the lac operator to inhibit transcription in E. coli. This inhibition can be relieved by adding lactose or isopropyl-β-D-thiogalactopyranoside (IPTG). lac repressor encoded by lacI
   5285..5307    +  RBS            RBS: efficient ribosome binding site from bacteriophage T7 gene 10 (Olins and Rangwala, 1989)
   5314..5859    +  CDS            ARL3: ARL3_PIG - Experimental evidence at transcript level: Swiss-Prot protein existence level 2. Small GTP-binding protein which cycles between an inactive GDP-bound and an active GTP-bound form, and the rate of cycling is regulated by guanine nucleotide exchange factors (GEF) and GTPase- activating proteins (GAP). Required for normal cytokinesis and cilia signaling. Requires assistance from GTPase-activating proteins (GAPs) like RP2 and PDE6D, in order to cycle between inactive GDP-bound and active GTP-bound forms. Required for targeting proteins to the cilium, including myristoylated NPHP3 and pr
   5884..5949    +  CDS            3xFLAG: three tandem FLAG® epitope tags, followed by an enterokinase cleavage site
   5974..6996    +  CDS            CFAP36: CFA36_HUMAN - Also known as CCDC104. Experimental evidence at protein level: Swiss-Prot protein existence level 1. May act as an effector for ARL3. From Homo sapiens (Human).
   7009..7034    +  CDS            10xHis (fragment): 10xHis affinity tag
   7069..7118    +  CDS            SET1 (fragment): solubility-enhancement tag derived from T7 phage gene 10B
   7126..7173    +  terminator     T7 terminator: transcription terminator for bacteriophage T7 RNA polymerase
   7196..7300    -  CDS            TcR (fragment): tetracycline efflux protein; tet; confers resistance to tetracycline
   7348..7376    -  promoter       tet promoter: E. coli promoter for tetracycline efflux protein gene
>Addgene plasmid #238225 | pET156P ARL3-3xFlag-CFAP36 [S163E]-10His (Sus scrofa) | addgene full sequence | sequence record 476992 | Addgene NGS Result
TTCTTGAAGACGAAAGGGCCTCGTGATACGCCTATTTTTATAGGTTAATGTCATGATAATAATGGTTTCT
TAGACGTCAGGTGGCACTTTTCGGGGAAATGTGCGCGGAACCCCTATTTGTTTATTTTTCTAAATACATT
CAAATATGTATCCGCTCATGAGACAATAACCCTGATAAATGCTTCAATAATATTGAAAAAGGAAGAGTAT
GAGTATTCAACATTTCCGTGTCGCCCTTATTCCCTTTTTTGCGGCATTTTGCCTTCCTGTTTTTGCTCAC
CCAGAAACGCTGGTGAAAGTAAAAGATGCTGAAGATCAGTTGGGTGCACGAGTGGGTTACATCGAACTGG
ATCTCAACAGCGGTAAGATCCTTGAGAGTTTTCGCCCCGAAGAACGTTTTCCAATGATGAGCACTTTTAA
AGTTCTGCTATGTGGCGCGGTATTATCCCGTGTTGACGCCGGGCAAGAGCAACTCGGTCGCCGCATACAC
TATTCTCAGAATGACTTGGTTGAGTACTCACCAGTCACAGAAAAGCATCTTACGGATGGCATGACAGTAA
GAGAATTATGCAGTGCTGCCATAACCATGAGTGATAACACTGCGGCCAACTTACTTCTGACAACGATCGG
AGGACCGAAGGAGCTAACCGCTTTTTTGCACAACATGGGGGATCATGTAACTCGCCTTGATCGTTGGGAA
CCGGAGCTGAATGAAGCCATACCAAACGACGAGCGTGACACCACGATGCCTGCAGCAATGGCAACAACGT
TGCGCAAACTATTAACTGGCGAACTACTTACTCTAGCTTCCCGGCAACAATTAATAGACTGGATGGAGGC
GGATAAAGTTGCAGGACCACTTCTGCGCTCGGCCCTTCCGGCTGGCTGGTTTATTGCTGATAAATCTGGA
GCCGGTGAGCGTGGGTCTCGCGGTATCATTGCAGCACTGGGGCCAGATGGTAAGCCCTCCCGTATCGTAG
TTATCTACACGACGGGGAGTCAGGCAACTATGGATGAACGAAATAGACAGATCGCTGAGATAGGTGCCTC
ACTGATTAAGCATTGGTAACTGTCAGACCAAGTTTACTCATATATACTTTAGATTGATTTAAAACTTCAT
TTTTAATTTAAAAGGATCTAGGTGAAGATCCTTTTTGATAATCTCATGACCAAAATCCCTTAACGTGAGT
TTTCGTTCCACTGAGCGTCAGACCCCGTAGAAAAGATCAAAGGATCTTCTTGAGATCCTTTTTTTCTGCG
CGTAATCTGCTGCTTGCAAACAAAAAAACCACCGCTACCAGCGGTGGTTTGTTTGCCGGATCAAGAGCTA
CCAACTCTTTTTCCGAAGGTAACTGGCTTCAGCAGAGCGCAGATACCAAATACTGTCCTTCTAGTGTAGC
CGTAGTTAGGCCACCACTTCAAGAACTCTGTAGCACCGCCTACATACCTCGCTCTGCTAATCCTGTTACC
AGTGGCTGCTGCCAGTGGCGATAAGTCGTGTCTTACCGGGTTGGACTCAAGACGATAGTTACCGGATAAG
GCGCAGCGGTCGGGCTGAACGGGGGGTTCGTGCACACAGCCCAGCTTGGAGCGAACGACCTACACCGAAC
TGAGATACCTACAGCGTGAGCTATGAGAAAGCGCCACGCTTCCCGAAGGGAGAAAGGCGGACAGGTATCC
GGTAAGCGGCAGGGTCGGAACAGGAGAGCGCACGAGGGAGCTTCCAGGGGGAAACGCCTGGTATCTTTAT
AGTCCTGTCGGGTTTCGCCACCTCTGACTTGAGCGTCGATTTTTGTGATGCTCGTCAGGGGGGCGGAGCC
TATGGAAAAACGCCAGCAACGCGGCCTTTTTACGGTTCCTGGCCTTTTGCTGGCCTTTTGCTCACATGTT
CTTTCCTGCGTTATCCCCTGATTCTGTGGATAACCGTATTACCGCCTTTGAGTGAGCTGATACCGCTCGC
CGCAGCCGAACGACCGAGCGCAGCGAGTCAGTGAGCGAGGAAGCGGAAGAGCGCCTGATGCGGTATTTTC
TCCTTACGCATCTGTGCGGTATTTCACACCGCAATGGTGCACTCTCAGTACAATCTGCTCTGATGCCGCA
TAGTTAAGCCAGTATACACTCCGCTATCGCTACGTGACTGGGTCATGGCTGCGCCCCGACACCCGCCAAC
ACCCGCTGACGCGCCCTGACGGGCTTGTCTGCTCCCGGCATCCGCTTACAGACAAGCTGTGACCGTCTCC
GGGAGCTGCATGTGTCAGAGGTTTTCACCGTCATCACCGAAACGCGCGAGGCAGCTGCGGTAAAGCTCAT
CAGCGTGGTCGTGAAGCGATTCACAGATGTCTGCCTGTTCATCCGCGTCCAGCTCGTTGAGTTTCTCCAG
AAGCGTTAATGTCTGGCTTCTGATAAAGCGGGCCATGTTAAGGGCGGTTTTTTCCTGTTTGGTCACTGAT
GCCTCCGTGTAAGGGGGATTTCTGTTCATGGGGGTAATGATACCGATGAAACGAGAGAGGATGCTCACGA
TACGGGTTACTGATGATGAACATGCCCGGTTACTGGAACGTTGTGAGGGTAAACAACTGGCGGTATGGAT
GCGGCGGGACCAGAGAAAAATCACTCAGGGTCAATGCCAGCGCTTCGTTAATACAGATGTAGGTGTTCCA
CAGGGTAGCCAGCAGCATCCTGCGATGCAGATCCGGAACATAATGGTGCAGGGCGCTGACTTCCGCGTTT
CCAGACTTTACGAAACACGGAAACCGAAGACCATTCATGTTGTTGCTCAGGTCGCAGACGTTTTGCAGCA
GCAGTCGCTTCACGTTCGCTCGCGTATCGGTGATTCATTCTGCTAACCAGTAAGGCAACCCCGCCAGCCT
AGCCGGGTCCTCAACGACAGGAGCACGATCATGCGCACCCGTGGCCAGGACCCAACGCTGCCCGAGATGC
GCCGCGTGCGGCTGCTGGAGATGGCGGACGCGATGGATATGTTCTGCCAAGGGTTGGTTTGCGCATTCAC
AGTTCTCCGCAAGAATTGATTGGCTCCAATTCTTGGAGTGGTGAATCCGTTAGCGAGGTGCCGCCGGCTT
CCATTCAGGTCGAGGTGGCCCGGCTCCATGCACCGCGACGCAACGCGGGGAGGCAGACAAGGTATAGGGC
GGCGCCTACAATCCATGCCAACCCGTTCCATGTGCTCGCCGAGGCGGCATAAATCGCCGTGACGATCAGC
GGTCCAATGATCGAAGTTAGGCTGGTAAGAGCCGCGAGCGATCCTTGAAGCTGTCCCTGATGGTCGTCAT
CTACCTGCCTGGACAGCATGGCCTGCAACGCGGGCATCCCGATGCCGCCGGAAGCGAGAAGAATCATAAT
GGGGAAGGCCATCCAGCCTCGCGTCGCGAACGCCAGCAAGACGTAGCCCAGCGCGTCGGCCGCCATGCCG
GCGATAATGGCCTGCTTCTCGCCGAAACGTTTGGTGGCGGGACCAGTGACGAAGGCTTGAGCGAGGGCGT
GCAAGATTCCGAATACCGCAAGCGACAGGCTGATCATCGTCGCGCTCCAGCGAAAGCGGTCCTCGCCGAA
AATGACCCAGAGCGCTGCCGGCACCTGTCCTACGAGTTGCATGATAAAGAAGACAGTCATAAGTGCGGCG
ACGATAGTCATGCCCCGCGCCCACCGGAAGGAGCTGACTGGGTTGAAGGCTCTCAAGGGCATCGGTCGAG
ATCCCGGTGCCTAATGAGTGAGCTAACTTACATTAATTGCGTTGCGCTCACTGCCCGCTTTCCAGTCGGG
AAACCTGTCGTGCCAGCTGCATTAATGAATCGGCCAACGCGCGGGGAGAGGCGGTTTGCGTATTGGGCGC
CAGGGTGGTTTTTCTTTTCACCAGTGAGACGGGCAACAGCTGATTGCCCTTCACCGCCTGGCCCTGAGAG
AGTTGCAGCAAGCGGTCCACGCTGGTTTGCCCCAGCAGGCGAAAATCCTGTTTGATGGTGGTTAACGGCG
GGATATAACATGAGCTGTCTTCGGTATCGTCGTATCCCACTACCGAGATATCCGCACCAACGCGCAGCCC
GGACTCGGTAATGGCGCGCATTGCGCCCAGCGCCATCTGATCGTTGGCAACCAGCATCGCAGTGGGAACG
ATGCCCTCATTCAGCATTTGCATGGTTTGTTGAAAACCGGACATGGCACTCCAGTCGCCTTCCCGTTCCG
CTATCGGCTGAATTTGATTGCGAGTGAGATATTTATGCCAGCCAGCCAGACGCAGACGCGCCGAGACAGA
ACTTAATGGGCCCGCTAACAGCGCGATTTGCTGGTGACCCAATGCGACCAGATGCTCCACGCCCAGTCGC
GTACCGTCTTCATGGGAGAAAATAATACTGTTGATGGGTGTCTGGTCAGAGACATCAAGAAATAACGCCG
GAACATTAGTGCAGGCAGCTTCCACAGCAATGGCATCCTGGTCATCCAGCGGATAGTTAATGATCAGCCC
ACTGACGCGTTGCGCGAGAAGATTGTGCACCGCCGCTTTACAGGCTTCGACGCCGCTTCGTTCTACCATC
GACACCACCACGCTGGCACCCAGTTGATCGGCGCGAGATTTAATCGCCGCGACAATTTGCGACGGCGCGT
GCAGGGCCAGACTGGAGGTGGCAACGCCAATCAGCAACGACTGTTTGCCCGCCAGTTGTTGTGCCACGCG
GTTGGGAATGTAATTCAGCTCCGCCATCGCCGCTTCCACTTTTTCCCGCGTTTTCGCAGAAACGTGGCTG
GCCTGGTTCACCACGCGGGAAACGGTCTGATAAGAGACACCGGCATACTCTGCGACATCGTATAACGTTA
CTGGTTTCACATTCACCACCCTGAATTGACTCTCTTCCGGGCGCTATCATGCCATACCGCGAAAGGTTTT
GCGCCATTCGATGGTGTCCGGGATCTCGACGCTCTCCCTTATGCGACTCCTGCATTAGGAAGCAGCCCAG
TAGTAGGTTGAGGCCGTTGAGCACCGCCGCCGCAAGGAATGGTGCATGCAAGGAGATGGCGCCCAACAGT
CCCCCGGCCACGGGGCCTGCCACCATACCCACGCCGAAACAAGCGCTCATGAGCCCGAAGTGGCGAGCCC
GATCTTCCCCATCGGTGATGTCGGCGATATAGGCGCCAGCAACCGCACCTGTGGCGCCGGTGATGCCGGC
CACGATGCGTCCGGCGTAGAGGATCGAGATCTCGATCCCGCGAAATTAATACGACTCACTATAGGGGAAT
TGTGAGCGGATAACAATTCCCCTCTAGAAATAATTTTGTTTAACTTTAAGAAGGAGATATACCATGGGCT
TGCTCTCTATTTTGCGCAAATTGAAAAGTGCACCAGACCAGGAGGTGAGAATCCTTCTCCTGGGCTTGGA
TAATGCTGGCAAGACCACTCTTCTGAAGCAGCTGGCATCTGAAGACATCAGCCACATCACACCTACACAG
GGTTTTAACATCAAAAGTGTACAATCACAAGGTTTTAAACTGAATGTATGGGACATTGGTGGACAGAGGA
AAATCAGACCATACTGGAGGAATTATTTTGAAAACACTGATATTCTCATATATGTAATTGACAGCGCAGA
CAGAAAAAGATTTGAAGAGACGGGTCAGGAACTAGCTGAATTACTGGAGGAAGAAAAGCTAAGTTGTGTT
CCAGTGCTTATCTTTGCTAATAAGCAGGATCTGCTCACAGCAGCCCCTGCCTCTGAAATCGCAGAAGGAC
TGAACCTGCACACCATCCGCGACCGAGTCTGGCAGATCCAGTCCTGCTCAGCCCTCACGGGAGAGGGCGT
TCAGGACGGCATGAACTGGGTCTGCAAAAATGTCAACGCAAAGAAGAAAGGATCTGGCTCTGGTTCTGGA
TCTGACTACAAAGACCATGACGGTGATTATAAAGATCATGACATCGATTACAAGGATGACGATGACAAGG
GTTCTGGATCTGGATCTGGCTCTGCTGCAGAAGAGGACGAGGTGGAATGGGTGGTGGAGAGCATTGCGGG
TTTCCTGCGAGGCCCGGACTGGTCCATCCCCATCTTGGACTTTGTGGAGCAGAAATGTGAAGTTTTTGAT
GATGAAGAAGAGAGCAAATTGACCTATACAGAGATTCATCAGGAATACAAAGAACTAGTTGAAAAGCTGT
TAGAAAGTTACCTCAAAGAAATTGGAATTAATGAAGATCAGTTTCAAGAAGCATGCACTTCTCCTCTTGC
AAAGACCCATACCTCACAGGCCATTTTGCAACCTGTGTTGGCAGCAGAAGATTTTACTATCTTTAAAGCG
ATGATGGTCCAGAAAAACATTGAAATGCAGCTGCAAGCCATTCGGATAATTCAAGAAAGAAATGGTGTAT
TACCTGACTGCTTAACAGATGGTTCTGATGTGGTCAGTGACCTTGAACAGGAAGAGATGAAAATCCTGAG
GGAAGTTCTTAGAAAAGAGAAAGAGGAATATGACCAGGAGGAAGAAAGGAAGAGAAAAAATCAGTTATCA
GAGGCTAAAACAGAAGAGCCCTCGATGCATGCCAATGAAACTGTAAAAATGAATAATTCCCAAGGGGATG
GTGAACACTTTGCACACCCACCCTCAGAAGTTAAAGTGCATTTTGCTAATCAGTCAGTACAACCTTTGAC
AACAAAGCTGGAAATGTTGCCTGAAACTTCTACCCTCCCGAAAAAAGGCCTGAAGATTCCTGGCTTCGAA
CGTGCAAGCATTGAAGGACCAATAGCAAATTTATCAACACTTGGAACAGAAGAGCTCCGGCAACGAGAAC
ATTATCTAAAGCAGAAGAGAGATAAATTGATGTCCATGAGAAAGGATATGAGGACTAAGCAGATACAAAA
TTTGGAGGAGAAAGGAACACCTGTTGGCGAGTTAGAGGAAATGACAGAGAAACCAGAAATGACAGCAGAG
GAGAAGCAAACATTACTAAAGAGGAGATTGCTTGCAGAGAAACTTAAAGAAGAAGTTATTAATAAGGGAG
GATCTAAGCATCACCATCATCATCACCATCACCACCATGGAGAGTGAGCGGCCGCAGATCCAGATCCGGC
TGCTAACAAAGCCCGAAAGGAAGCTGAGTTGGCTGCTGCCACCGCTGAGCAATAACTAGCATAACCCCTT
GGGGCCTCTAAACGGGTCTTGAGGGGTTTTTTGCTGAAAGGAGGAACTATATCCGGATATCCCGCAAGAG
GCCCGGCAGTACCGGCATAACCAAGCCTATGCCTACAGCATCCAGGGTGACGGTGCCGAGGATGACGATG
AGCGCATTGTTAGATTTCATACACGGTGCCTGACTGCGTTAGCAATTTAACTGTGATAAACTACCGCATT
AAAGCTTATCGATGATAAGCTGTCAAACATGAGAA
